Addgene plasmid #219008: SFFV-TSC22D3-Brd 25
Purpose: Transcription factor TSC22D3 with a specific barcode assigned.
Depositing lab: Filipe Pereira. Depositing organization: Center for Neuroscience and Cell Biology, University of Coimbra. Publication: A combinatorial transcription factor screening platform for immune cell reprogramming. Kurochkin I, Altman AR, Caiado I, Pertiga-Cabral D, Halitzki E, Minaeva M, Zimmermannova O, Henriques-Oliveira L, Klein D, Nair M, Oliveira D, Cajal LR, Knittel R, Feick C, Ringner M, Martin M, Cirovic B, Pires CF, Rosa FF, Sitnicka E, Theis FJ, Pereira CF. Cell Syst. 2026 Jan 21;17(1):101457. doi: 10.1016/j.cels.2025.101457. Epub 2026 Jan 14. PubMed 41539305.
Backbone
  Vector backbone: SFFV-MCS
  Backbone size w/o insert (bp): 6638
  Vector type: Lentiviral
Growth in bacteria
  Bacterial resistance: Ampicillin, 100 μg/mL
  Growth temperature: 37°C
  Growth strain: NEB Stable
  Copy number: High Copy
Gene/Insert
  Gene/Insert name: TSC22D3
  Species: H. sapiens (human)
  Insert size (bp): 234
  Entrez Gene: TSC22D3 (a.k.a. DIP, DSIPI, GILZ, TSC-22R)
  Promoter: The spleen focus-forming virus (SFFV) promoter
  Cloning method: Restriction Enzyme; 5′ cloning site Bsp119I (not destroyed); 3′ cloning site BstHI (not destroyed)
Terms and licenses: Academic/Nonprofit Terms; Industry Terms: Not Available to Industry
Depositor comments: Barcode sequence cloned into XbaI restriction site. Design of plasmid is as follows: SFFV-[TF sequence]-WPRE-[Barcode sequence].
How to cite: SFFV-TSC22D3-Brd 25 was a gift from Filipe Pereira (Addgene plasmid # 219008 ; http://n2t.net/addgene:219008 ; RRID:Addgene_219008)
