[The description below was written by a language model from this plasmid's Addgene catalogue record and pLannotate feature annotations shown in this document.]
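Description:
SFFV-TSC22D3-Brd 25 is a third-generation-style, self-inactivating HIV-1 lentiviral transfer plasmid built on the SFFV-MCS backbone, carrying the human transcription factor TSC22D3 (also known as GILZ or DSIPI) together with an assigned DNA barcode. It is propagated in E. coli as a high-copy plasmid through a ColE1/pUC-type origin with ampicillin selection (AmpR). The bacterial portion also retains pBluescript-like remnants, including an f1 origin, lacZα and lac promoter/operator fragments, and T7 and T3 promoters. No mammalian selection marker or fluorescent reporter is annotated.

The viral cassette begins with an RSV promoter fused to a truncated 5' LTR, which drives genomic RNA production in packaging cells without Tat. This is followed by the Ψ packaging signal with a gag fragment, the RRE for Rev-dependent nuclear export, and the cPPT/CTS, which aids nuclear import of the vector genome. Internally, the spleen focus-forming virus (SFFV) promoter, which is strongly active in haematopoietic cells, drives the short TSC22D3 coding sequence (about 234 bp, cloned between flanking MCS sites). The WPRE downstream enhances transcript stability and expression. According to the depositor, the barcode sits after the WPRE at an XbaI site, giving the layout SFFV-TF-WPRE-barcode; the feature table does not annotate the barcode itself. A ΔU3 3' LTR and an SV40 poly(A) signal close the unit.

Because the barcode lies within the transcribed region upstream of the 3' LTR, it should be carried on the vector transcript, so the delivered factor could be identified from sequencing readouts. The plasmid belongs to a barcoded transcription factor collection made for combinatorial screening of factors that reprogram cells toward immune cell identities.
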