Features (pLannotate 1.2.2; 29 found; start..end, strand, type, name):
     94..112     -  promoter       T7 promoter: promoter for bacteriophage T7 RNA polymerase
    120..275     +  CDS            lacZα (fragment): LacZα fragment of β-galactosidase; lacZ fragment
    280..708     +  rep_origin     f1 ori (sequence partly withheld): f1 bacteriophage origin of replication; arrow indicates direction of (+) strand synthesis
    761..865     +  promoter       AmpR promoter: bla
    866..1726    +  CDS            AmpR: β-lactamase; bla; confers resistance to ampicillin, carbenicillin, and related antibiotics
   1897..2485    +  rep_origin     ori: high-copy-number ColE1/pMB1/pBR322/pUC origin of replication
   2668..2760    +  CDS            lacI (fragment): lac repressor; lacI; The lac repressor binds to the lac operator to inhibit transcription in E. coli. This inhibition can be relieved by adding lactose or isopropyl-β-D-thiogalactopyranoside (IPTG).
   2773..2794    +  protein_bind   CAP binding site: CAP binding activates transcription in the presence of cAMP. E. coli catabolite activator protein
   2809..2839    +  promoter       lac promoter: promoter for the E. coli lac operon
   2847..2863    +  protein_bind   lac operator: The lac repressor binds to the lac operator to inhibit transcription in E. coli. This inhibition can be relieved by adding lactose or isopropyl-β-D-thiogalactopyranoside (IPTG). lac repressor encoded by lacI
   2908..2926    +  promoter       T3 promoter: promoter for bacteriophage T3 RNA polymerase
   2954..3180    +  promoter       RSV promoter: Rous sarcoma virus enhancer/promoter
   3181..3361    +  LTR            5' LTR (truncated): truncated 5' long terminal repeat (LTR) from HIV-1
   3408..3533    +  misc_feature   HIV-1 Ψ: packaging signal of human immunodeficiency virus type 1
   3517..3880    +  CDS            HIV-1 gag (fragment): gag protein from human immunodeficiency virus 1; gag
   4026..4259    +  misc_feature   RRE: The Rev response element (RRE) of HIV-1 allows for Rev-dependent mRNA export from the nucleus to the cytoplasm.
   4636..4736    +  CDS            Rev (fragment): human immunodeficiency virus 1 (HIV-1) Rev protein; rev; enhances nuclear export of unspliced and incompletely spliced viral mRNAs
   4755..4872    +  misc_feature   cPPT/CTS: central polypurine tract and central termination sequence of HIV-1
   4906..5307    +  promoter       SFFV promoter: spleen focus-forming virus long terminal repeat (LTR) promoter
   5317..5340    +  misc_feature   MCS (fragment): pBluescript multiple cloning site
   5365..5595    +  CDS            TSC22D3: T22D3_PIG - Also known as DSIPI, GILZ. Experimental evidence at protein level: Swiss-Prot protein existence level 1. Protects T-cells from IL2 deprivation-induced apoptosis through the inhibition of FOXO3A transcriptional activity that leads to the down-regulation of the pro-apoptotic factor BCL2L11. In macrophages, plays a role in the anti-inflammatory and immunosuppressive effects of glucocorticoids and IL10. In T-cells, inhibits anti-CD3-induced NFKB1 nuclear translocation. In vitro, suppresses AP1 and NFKB1 DNA-binding activities. Inhibits myogenic differentiation and mediates anti-myogeni
   5606..5631    +  misc_feature   MCS (fragment): pBluescript multiple cloning site
   5631..5690    +  CDS            S (fragment): HBSAG_WHV6 - Experimental evidence at transcript level: Swiss-Prot protein existence level 2. The middle envelope protein plays an important role in the budding of the virion. It is involved in the induction of budding in a nucleocapsid independent way. In this process the majority of envelope proteins bud to form subviral lipoprotein particles of 22 nm of diameter that do not contain a nucleocapsid (By similarity). From Woodchuck hepatitis B virus (isolate w64/pWS23) (WHV).
   5822..6225    +  misc_feature   WPRE: woodchuck hepatitis virus posttranscriptional regulatory element
   6283..6342    +  CDS            nef (fragment): NEF_HV1Z2 - Experimental evidence at protein level: Swiss-Prot protein existence level 1. Extracellular Nef protein targets CD4(+) T-lymphocytes for apoptosis by interacting with CXCR4 surface receptors. From Human immunodeficiency virus type 1 group M subtype D (isolate Z2/CDC-Z34) (HIV-1).
   6344..6577    +  LTR            3' LTR (ΔU3): self-inactivating 3' long terminal repeat (LTR) from HIV-1
   6649..6770    +  polyA_signal   SV40 poly(A) signal: SV40 polyadenylation signal
   6789..6810    +  rep_origin     SV40 ori (fragment): SV40 origin of replication
   6810..73      +  rep_origin     SV40 ori (across the origin): SV40 origin of replication
>Addgene plasmid #219008 | SFFV-TSC22D3-Brd 25 | addgene full sequence | sequence record 448863 | Addgene NGS Result
ATTTATGCAGAGGCCGAGGCCGCCTCGGCCTCTGAGCTATTCCAGAAGTAGTGAGGAGGCTTTTTTGGAG
GCCTAGGGACGTACCCAATTCGCCCTATAGTGAGTCGTATTACGCGCGCTCACTGGCCGTCGTTTTACAA
CGTCGTGACTGGGAAAACCCTGGCGTTACCCAACTTAATCGCCTTGCAGCACATCCCCCTTTCGCCAGCT
GGCGTAATAGCGAAGAGGCCCGCACCGATCGCCCTTCCCAACAGTTGCGCAGCCTGAATGGCGAATGGG
[124 nt withheld, positions 280-403]
C
[91 nt withheld, positions 405-495]
A
[49 nt withheld, positions 497-545]
CCTTTGACGTTGGAGTCCACGTTCTTT
[37 nt withheld, positions 573-609]
ACCCTATCTCGGTCTATTCTTTTGATTTATAAGGGATTTTGCCGATTTCGGCCTATTGGTTAAAAAATGA
GCTGATTTAACAAAAATTTAACGCGAATTTTAACAAAATATTAACGCTTACAATTTAGGTGGCACTTTTC
GGGGAAATGTGCGCGGAACCCCTATTTGTTTATTTTTCTAAATACATTCAAATATGTATCCGCTCATGAG
ACAATAACCCTGATAAATGCTTCAATAATATTGAAAAAGGAAGAGTATGAGTATTCAACATTTCCGTGTC
GCCCTTATTCCCTTTTTTGCGGCATTTTGCCTTCCTGTTTTTGCTCACCCAGAAACGCTGGTGAAAGTAA
AAGATGCTGAAGATCAGTTGGGTGCACGAGTGGGTTACATCGAACTGGATCTCAACAGCGGTAAGATCCT
TGAGAGTTTTCGCCCCGAAGAACGTTTTCCAATGATGAGCACTTTTAAAGTTCTGCTATGTGGCGCGGTA
TTATCCCGTATTGACGCCGGGCAAGAGCAACTCGGTCGCCGCATACACTATTCTCAGAATGACTTGGTTG
AGTACTCACCAGTCACAGAAAAGCATCTTACGGATGGCATGACAGTAAGAGAATTATGCAGTGCTGCCAT
AACCATGAGTGATAACACTGCGGCCAACTTACTTCTGACAACGATCGGAGGACCGAAGGAGCTAACCGCT
TTTTTGCACAACATGGGGGATCATGTAACTCGCCTTGATCGTTGGGAACCGGAGCTGAATGAAGCCATAC
CAAACGACGAGCGTGACACCACGATGCCTGTAGCAATGGCAACAACGTTGCGCAAACTATTAACTGGCGA
ACTACTTACTCTAGCTTCCCGGCAACAATTAATAGACTGGATGGAGGCGGATAAAGTTGCAGGACCACTT
CTGCGCTCGGCCCTTCCGGCTGGCTGGTTTATTGCTGATAAATCTGGAGCCGGTGAGCGTGGGTCTCGCG
GTATCATTGCAGCACTGGGGCCAGATGGTAAGCCCTCCCGTATCGTAGTTATCTACACGACGGGGAGTCA
GGCAACTATGGATGAACGAAATAGACAGATCGCTGAGATAGGTGCCTCACTGATTAAGCATTGGTAACTG
TCAGACCAAGTTTACTCATATATACTTTAGATTGATTTAAAACTTCATTTTTAATTTAAAAGGATCTAGG
TGAAGATCCTTTTTGATAATCTCATGACCAAAATCCCTTAACGTGAGTTTTCGTTCCACTGAGCGTCAGA
CCCCGTAGAAAAGATCAAAGGATCTTCTTGAGATCCTTTTTTTCTGCGCGTAATCTGCTGCTTGCAAACA
AAAAAACCACCGCTACCAGCGGTGGTTTGTTTGCCGGATCAAGAGCTACCAACTCTTTTTCCGAAGGTAA
CTGGCTTCAGCAGAGCGCAGATACCAAATACTGTTCTTCTAGTGTAGCCGTAGTTAGGCCACCACTTCAA
GAACTCTGTAGCACCGCCTACATACCTCGCTCTGCTAATCCTGTTACCAGTGGCTGCTGCCAGTGGCGAT
AAGTCGTGTCTTACCGGGTTGGACTCAAGACGATAGTTACCGGATAAGGCGCAGCGGTCGGGCTGAACGG
GGGGTTCGTGCACACAGCCCAGCTTGGAGCGAACGACCTACACCGAACTGAGATACCTACAGCGTGAGCT
ATGAGAAAGCGCCACGCTTCCCGAAGGGAGAAAGGCGGACAGGTATCCGGTAAGCGGCAGGGTCGGAACA
GGAGAGCGCACGAGGGAGCTTCCAGGGGGAAACGCCTGGTATCTTTATAGTCCTGTCGGGTTTCGCCACC
TCTGACTTGAGCGTCGATTTTTGTGATGCTCGTCAGGGGGGCGGAGCCTATGGAAAAACGCCAGCAACGC
GGCCTTTTTACGGTTCCTGGCCTTTTGCTGGCCTTTTGCTCACATGTTCTTTCCTGCGTTATCCCCTGAT
TCTGTGGATAACCGTATTACCGCCTTTGAGTGAGCTGATACCGCTCGCCGCAGCCGAACGACCGAGCGCA
GCGAGTCAGTGAGCGAGGAAGCGGAAGAGCGCCCAATACGCAAACCGCCTCTCCCCGCGCGTTGGCCGAT
TCATTAATGCAGCTGGCACGACAGGTTTCCCGACTGGAAAGCGGGCAGTGAGCGCAACGCAATTAATGTG
AGTTAGCTCACTCATTAGGCACCCCAGGCTTTACACTTTATGCTTCCGGCTCGTATGTTGTGTGGAATTG
TGAGCGGATAACAATTTCACACAGGAAACAGCTATGACCATGATTACGCCAAGCGCGCAATTAACCCTCA
CTAAAGGGAACAAAAGCTGGAGCTGCAAGCTTAATGTAGTCTTATGCAATACTCTTGTAGTCTTGCAACA
TGGTAACGATGAGTTAGCAACATGCCTTACAAGGAGAGAAAAAGCACCGTGCATGCCGATTGGTGGAAGT
AAGGTGGTACGATCGTGCCTTATTAGGAAGGCAACAGACGGGTCTGACATGGATTGGACGAACCACTGAA
TTGCCGCATTGCAGAGATATTGTATTTAAGTGCCTAGCTCGATACATAAACGGGTCTCTCTGGTTAGACC
AGATCTGAGCCTGGGAGCTCTCTGGCTAACTAGGGAACCCACTGCTTAAGCCTCAATAAAGCTTGCCTTG
AGTGCTTCAAGTAGTGTGTGCCCGTCTGTTGTGTGACTCTGGTAACTAGAGATCCCTCAGACCCTTTTAG
TCAGTGTGGAAAATCTCTAGCAGTGGCGCCCGAACAGGGACTTGAAAGCGAAAGGGAAACCAGAGGAGCT
CTCTCGACGCAGGACTCGGCTTGCTGAAGCGCGCACGGCAAGAGGCGAGGGGCGGCGACTGGTGAGTACG
CCAAAAATTTTGACTAGCGGAGGCTAGAAGGAGAGAGATGGGTGCGAGAGCGTCAGTATTAAGCGGGGGA
GAATTAGATCGCGATGGGAAAAAATTCGGTTAAGGCCAGGGGGAAAGAAAAAATATAAATTAAAACATAT
AGTATGGGCAAGCAGGGAGCTAGAACGATTCGCAGTTAATCCTGGCCTGTTAGAAACATCAGAAGGCTGT
AGACAAATACTGGGACAGCTACAACCATCCCTTCAGACAGGATCAGAAGAACTTAGATCATTATATAATA
CAGTAGCAACCCTCTATTGTGTGCATCAAAGGATAGAGATAAAAGACACCAAGGAAGCTTTAGACAAGAT
AGAGGAAGAGCAAAACAAAAGTAAGACCACCGCACAGCAAGCGGCCGCTGATCTTCAGACCTGGAGGAGG
AGATATGAGGGACAATTGGAGAAGTGAATTATATAAATATAAAGTAGTAAAAATTGAACCATTAGGAGTA
GCACCCACCAAGGCAAAGAGAAGAGTGGTGCAGAGAGAAAAAAGAGCAGTGGGAATAGGAGCTTTGTTCC
TTGGGTTCTTGGGAGCAGCAGGAAGCACTATGGGCGCAGCGTCAATGACGCTGACGGTACAGGCCAGACA
ATTATTGTCTGGTATAGTGCAGCAGCAGAACAATTTGCTGAGGGCTATTGAGGCGCAACAGCATCTGTTG
CAACTCACAGTCTGGGGCATCAAGCAGCTCCAGGCAAGAATCCTGGCTGTGGAAAGATACCTAAAGGATC
AACAGCTCCTGGGGATTTGGGGTTGCTCTGGAAAACTCATTTGCACCACTGCTGTGCCTTGGAATGCTAG
TTGGAGTAATAAATCTCTGGAACAGATTTGGAATCACACGACCTGGATGGAGTGGGACAGAGAAATTAAC
AATTACACAAGCTTAATACACTCCTTAATTGAAGAATCGCAAAACCAGCAAGAAAAGAATGAACAAGAAT
TATTGGAATTAGATAAATGGGCAAGTTTGTGGAATTGGTTTAACATAACAAATTGGCTGTGGTATATAAA
ATTATTCATAATGATAGTAGGAGGCTTGGTAGGTTTAAGAATAGTTTTTGCTGTACTTTCTATAGTGAAT
AGAGTTAGGCAGGGATATTCACCATTATCGTTTCAGACCCACCTCCCAACCCCGAGGGGACCCGACAGGC
CCGAAGGAATAGAAGAAGAAGGTGGAGAGAGAGACAGAGACAGATCCATTCGATTAGTGAACGGATCTCG
ACGGTATCGGTTAACTTTTAAAAGAAAAGGGGGGATTGGGGGGTACAGTGCAGGGGAAAGAATAGTAGAC
ATAATAGCAACAGACATACAAACTAAAGAATTACAAAAACAAATTACAAAAATTCAAAATTTTATCGATC
ACGAGACTAGCCTCGAGCTGGCTGCAGTAACGCCATTTTGCAAGGCATGGAAAAATACCAAACCAAGAAT
AGAGAAGTTCAGATCAAGGGCGGGTACATGAAAATAGCTAACGTTGGGCCAAACAGGATATCTGCGGTGA
GCAGTTTCGGCCCCGGCCCGGGGCCAAGAACAGATGGTCACCGCAGTTTCGGCCCCGGCCCGAGGCCAAG
AACAGATGGTCCCCAGATATGGCCCAACCCTCAGCAGTTTCTTAAGACCCATCAGATGTTTCCAGGCTCC
CCCAAGGACCTGAAATGACCCTGCGCCTTATTTGAATTAACCAATCAGCCTGCTTCTCGCTTCTGTTCGC
GCGCTTCTGCTTCCCGAGCTCTATAAAAGAGCTCACAACCCCTCACTCGGCGCGCCAGTCCTCCGACAGA
CTGAGTCGGCCGGTCGAATCAAGCTTATCGATACCGTCGACGGATCCGCTAGCCCGCGGTTCGAAATGGA
TCTGGTGAAGAATCATCTGATGTATGCTGTGAGAGAGGAGGTGGAGATCCTGAAGGAGCAGATCCGAGAG
CTGGTGGAGAAGAACTCCCAGCTAGAGCGTGAGAACACCCTGTTGAAGACCCTGGCAAGCCCAGAGCAGC
TGGAGAAGTTCCAGTCCTGTCTGAGCCCTGAAGAGCCAGCTCCCGAATCCCCACAAGTGCCCGAGGCCCC
TGGTGGTTCTGCGGTGTAAACCGGTCGGATCCCCCGGGCTGCAGGAATTCGAGCATCTTACCGCCATTTA
TTCCCATATTTGTTCTGTTTTTCTTGATTTGGGTATACATTTAAATGTTAATAAAACAAAATGGTGGGGC
AATCATTTACATTTTTAGGGATATGTAATTACTAGTTCAGGTGTATTGCCACAAGACAAACATGTTAAGA
AACTTTCCCGTTATTTACGCTCTGTTCCTGTTAATCAACCTCTGGATTACAAAATTTGTGAAAGATTGAC
TGATATTCTTAACTATGTTGCTCCTTTTACGCTGTGTGGATATGCTGCTTTAATGCCTCTGTATCATGCT
ATTGCTTCCCGTACGGCTTTCGTTTTCTCCTCCTTGTATAAATCCTGGTTGCTGTCTCTTTATGAGGAGT
TGTGGCCCGTTGTCCGTCAACGTGGCGTGGTGTGCTCTGTGTTTGCTGACGCAACCCCCACTGGCTGGGG
CATTGCCACCACCTGTCAACTCCTTTCTGGGACTTTCGCTTTCCCCCTCCCGATCGCCACGGCAGAACTC
ATCGCCGCCTGCCTTGCCCGCTGCTGGACAGGGGCTAGGTTGCTGGGCACTGATAATTCCGTGGTGTTGT
CGGGGAAGCTGACGTCCTTTGCAATTCGATATCAAGCTGTACCTTCTAGATGTACATATGCTCTAGCGCT
TCTAGACCAATGACTTACAAGGCAGCTGTAGATCTTAGCCACTTTTTAAAAGAAAAGGGGGGACTGGAAG
GGCTAATTCACTCCCAACGAAGACAAGATCTGCTTTTTGCTTGTACTGGGTCTCTCTGGTTAGACCAGAT
CTGAGCCTGGGAGCTCTCTGGCTAACTAGGGAACCCACTGCTTAAGCCTCAATAAAGCTTGCCTTGAGTG
CTTCAAGTAGTGTGTGCCCGTCTGTTGTGTGACTCTGGTAACTAGAGATCCCTCAGACCCTTTTAGTCAG
TGTGGAAAATCTCTAGCAGTAGTAGTTCATGTCATCTTATTATTCAGTATTTATAACTTGCAAAGAAATG
AATATCAGAGAGTGAGAGGAACTTGTTTATTGCAGCTTATAATGGTTACAAATAAAGCAATAGCATCACA
AATTTCACAAATAAAGCATTTTTTTCACTGCATTCTAGTTGTGGTTTGTCCAAACTCATCAATGTATCTT
ATCATGTCTGGCTCTAGCTATCCCGCCCCTAACTCCGCCCATCCCGCCCCTAACTCCGCCCAGTTCCGCC
CATTCTCCGCCCCATGGCTGACTAATTTTTTTT
