>Addgene plasmid #219008 | SFFV-TSC22D3-Brd 25 | depositor partial sequence | sequence record 427504 | TF ORF
ATGGATCTGGTGAAGAATCATCTGATGTATGCTGTGAGAGAGGAGGTGGAGATCCTGAAGGAGCAGATCC
GAGAGCTGGTGGAGAAGAACTCCCAGCTAGAGCGTGAGAACACCCTGTTGAAGACCCTGGCAAGCCCAGA
GCAGCTGGAGAAGTTCCAGTCCTGTCTGAGCCCTGAAGAGCCAGCTCCCGAATCCCCACAAGTGCCCGAG
GCCCCTGGTGGTTCTGCGGTGTAA
