>Addgene plasmid #219008 | SFFV-TSC22D3-Brd 25 | depositor partial sequence | sequence record 427505 | Barcode sequence
TGTACATATGCTCTAGCGCT
